>Addgene plasmid #180450 | pTCF37 HLA-B*35:01 | addgene full sequence | sequence record 358091 | Addgene NGS Result
AGAGGATCGAGATCTCGATCCCGCGAAATTAATACGACTCACTATAGGGGAATTGTGAGCGGATAACAAT
TCCCCTCTAGAAATAATTTTGTTTAACTTTAAGAAGGAGATATACATATGGGTTCACATTCTATGAGATA
TTTCTACACCGCCATGTCCCGGCCCGGCCGCGGGGAGCCCCGCTTCATCGCAGTGGGCTACGTGGACGAC
ACCCAGTTCGTGAGGTTCGACAGCGACGCCGCGAGTCCGAGGACGGAGCCCCGGGCGCCATGGATAGAGC
AGGAGGGGCCGGAGTATTGGGACCGGAACACACAGATCTTCAAGACCAACACACAGACTTACCGAGAGAG
CCTGCGGAACCTGCGCGGCTACTACAACCAGAGCGAGGCCGGGTCTCACATCATCCAGAGGATGTATGGC
TGCGACCTGGGGCCCGACGGGCGCCTCCTCCGCGGGCATGACCAGTCCGCCTACGACGGCAAGGATTACA
TCGCCCTGAACGAGGACCTGAGCTCCTGGACCGCGGCGGACACCGCGGCTCAGATCACCCAGCGCAAGTG
GGAGGCGGCCCGTGTGGCGGAGCAGCTGAGAGCCTACCTGGAGGGCCTGTGCGTGGAGTGGCTCCGCAGA
TACCTGGAGAACGGGAAGGAGACGCTGCAGCGCGCGGACCCCCCAAAGACACACGTGACCCACCACCCCG
TCTCTGACCATGAGGCCACCCTGAGGTGCTGGGCCCTGGGCTTCTACCCTGCGGAGATCACACTGACCTG
GCAGCGGGATGGCGAGGACCAAACTCAGGACACTGAGCTTGTGGAGACCAGACCAGCAGGAGATAGAACC
TTCCAGAAGTGGGCAGCTGTGGTGGTGCCTTCTGGAGAAGAGCAGAGATACACATGCCATGTACAGCATG
AGGGGCTGCCGAAGCCCCTCACCCTGAGATGGGAGCCATCTTCCCAGTCCGGATCCCTGCATCATATTCT
GGATGCACAGAAAATGGTGTGGAATCATCGTTAAAAGCTTGCGGCCGCACTCGAGCACCACCACCACCAC
CACTGAGATCCGGCTGCTAACAAAGCCCGAAAGGAAGCTGAGTTGGCTGCTGCCACCGCTGAGCAATAAC
TAGCATAACCCCTTGGGGCCTCTAAACGGGTCTTGAGGGGTTTTTTGCTGAAAGGAGGAACTATATCCGG
ATTGGCGAATGGG
[124 nt withheld, positions 1204-1327]
C
[91 nt withheld, positions 1329-1419]
A
[49 nt withheld, positions 1421-1469]
CCTTTGACGTTGGAGTCCACGTTCTTT
[37 nt withheld, positions 1497-1533]
ACCCTATCTCGGTCTATTCTTTTGATTTATAAGGGATTTTGCCGATTTCGGCCTATTGGTTAAAAAATGA
GCTGATTTAACAAAAATTTAACGCGAATTTTAACAAAATATTAACGCTTACAATTTAGGTGGCACTTTTC
GGGGAAATGTGCGCGGAACCCCTATTTGTTTATTTTTCTAAATACATTCAAATATGTATCCGCTCATGAA
TTAATTCTTAGAAAAACTCATCGAGCATCAAATGAAACTGCAATTTATTCATATCAGGATTATCAATACC
ATATTTTTGAAAAAGCCGTTTCTGTAATGAAGGAGAAAACTCACCGAGGCAGTTCCATAGGATGGCAAGA
TCCTGGTATCGGTCTGCGATTCCGACTCGTCCAACATCAATACAACCTATTAATTTCCCCTCGTCAAAAA
TAAGGTTATCAAGTGAGAAATCACCATGAGTGACGACTGAATCCGGTGAGAATGGCAAAAGTTTATGCAT
TTCTTTCCAGACTTGTTCAACAGGCCAGCCATTACGCTCGTCATCAAAATCACTCGCATCAACCAAACCG
TTATTCATTCGTGATTGCGCCTGAGCGAGACGAAATACGCGATCGCTGTTAAAAGGACAATTACAAACAG
GAATCGAATGCAACCGGCGCAGGAACACTGCCAGCGCATCAACAATATTTTCACCTGAATCAGGATATTC
TTCTAATACCTGGAATGCTGTTTTCCCGGGGATCGCAGTGGTGAGTAACCATGCATCATCAGGAGTACGG
ATAAAATGCTTGATGGTCGGAAGAGGCATAAATTCCGTCAGCCAGTTTAGTCTGACCATCTCATCTGTAA
CATCATTGGCAACGCTACCTTTGCCATGTTTCAGAAACAACTCTGGCGCATCGGGCTTCCCATACAATCG
ATAGATTGTCGCACCTGATTGCCCGACATTATCGCGAGCCCATTTATACCCATATAAATCAGCATCCATG
TTGGAATTTAATCGCGGCCTAGAGCAAGACGTTTCCCGTTGAATATGGCTCATAACACCCCTTGTATTAC
TGTTTATGTAAGCAGACAGTTTTATTGTTCATGACCAAAATCCCTTAACGTGAGTTTTCGTTCCACTGAG
CGTCAGACCCCGTAGAAAAGATCAAAGGATCTTCTTGAGATCCTTTTTTTCTGCGCGTAATCTGCTGCTT
GCAAACAAAAAAACCACCGCTACCAGCGGTGGTTTGTTTGCCGGATCAAGAGCTACCAACTCTTTTTCCG
AAGGTAACTGGCTTCAGCAGAGCGCAGATACCAAATACTGTCCTTCTAGTGTAGCCGTAGTTAGGCCACC
ACTTCAAGAACTCTGTAGCACCGCCTACATACCTCGCTCTGCTAATCCTGTTACCAGTGGCTGCTGCCAG
TGGCGATAAGTCGTGTCTTACCGGGTTGGACTCAAGACGATAGTTACCGGATAAGGCGCAGCGGTCGGGC
TGAACGGGGGGTTCGTGCACACAGCCCAGCTTGGAGCGAACGACCTACACCGAACTGAGATACCTACAGC
GTGAGCTATGAGAAAGCGCCACGCTTCCCGAAGGGAGAAAGGCGGACAGGTATCCGGTAAGCGGCAGGGT
CGGAACAGGAGAGCGCACGAGGGAGCTTCCAGGGGGAAACGCCTGGTATCTTTATAGTCCTGTCGGGTTT
CGCCACCTCTGACTTGAGCGTCGATTTTTGTGATGCTCGTCAGGGGGGCGGAGCCTATGGAAAAACGCCA
GCAACGCGGCCTTTTTACGGTTCCTGGCCTTTTGCTGGCCTTTTGCTCACATGTTCTTTCCTGCGTTATC
CCCTGATTCTGTGGATAACCGTATTACCGCCTTTGAGTGAGCTGATACCGCTCGCCGCAGCCGAACGACC
GAGCGCAGCGAGTCAGTGAGCGAGGAAGCGGAAGAGCGCCTGATGCGGTATTTTCTCCTTACGCATCTGT
GCGGTATTTCACACCGCAATGGTGCACTCTCAGTACAATCTGCTCTGATGCCGCATAGTTAAGCCAGTAT
ACACTCCGCTATCGCTACGTGACTGGGTCATGGCTGCGCCCCGACACCCGCCAACACCCGCTGACGCGCC
CTGACGGGCTTGTCTGCTCCCGGCATCCGCTTACAGACAAGCTGTGACCGTCTCCGGGAGCTGCATGTGT
CAGAGGTTTTCACCGTCATCACCGAAACGCGCGAGGCAGCTGCGGTAAAGCTCATCAGCGTGGTCGTGAA
GCGATTCACAGATGTCTGCCTGTTCATCCGCGTCCAGCTCGTTGAGTTTCTCCAGAAGCGTTAATGTCTG
GCTTCTGATAAAGCGGGCCATGTTAAGGGCGGTTTTTTCCTGTTTGGTCACTGATGCCTCCGTGTAAGGG
GGATTTCTGTTCATGGGGGTAATGATACCGATGAAACGAGAGAGGATGCTCACGATACGGGTTACTGATG
ATGAACATGCCCGGTTACTGGAACGTTGTGAGGGTAAACAACTGGCGGTATGGATGCGGCGGGACCAGAG
AAAAATCACTCAGGGTCAATGCCAGCGCTTCGTTAATACAGATGTAGGTGTTCCACAGGGTAGCCAGCAG
CATCCTGCGATGCAGATCCGGAACATAATGGTGCAGGGCGCTGACTTCCGCGTTTCCAGACTTTACGAAA
CACGGAAACCGAAGACCATTCATGTTGTTGCTCAGGTCGCAGACGTTTTGCAGCAGCAGTCGCTTCACGT
TCGCTCGCGTATCGGTGATTCATTCTGCTAACCAGTAAGGCAACCCCGCCAGCCTAGCCGGGTCCTCAAC
GACAGGAGCACGATCATGCGCACCCGTGGGGCCGCCATGCCGGCGATAATGGCCTGCTTCTCGCCGAAAC
GTTTGGTGGCGGGACCAGTGACGAAGGCTTGAGCGAGGGCGTGCAAGATTCCGAATACCGCAAGCGACAG
GCCGATCATCGTCGCGCTCCAGCGAAAGCGGTCCTCGCCGAAAATGACCCAGAGCGCTGCCGGCACCTGT
CCTACGAGTTGCATGATAAAGAAGACAGTCATAAGTGCGGCGACGATAGTCATGCCCCGCGCCCACCGGA
AGGAGCTGACTGGGTTGAAGGCTCTCAAGGGCATCGGTCGAGATCCCGGTGCCTAATGAGTGAGCTAACT
TACATTAATTGCGTTGCGCTCACTGCCCGCTTTCCAGTCGGGAAACCTGTCGTGCCAGCTGCATTAATGA
ATCGGCCAACGCGCGGGGAGAGGCGGTTTGCGTATTGGGCGCCAGGGTGGTTTTTCTTTTCACCAGTGAG
ACGGGCAACAGCTGATTGCCCTTCACCGCCTGGCCCTGAGAGAGTTGCAGCAAGCGGTCCACGCTGGTTT
GCCCCAGCAGGCGAAAATCCTGTTTGATGGTGGTTAACGGCGGGATATAACATGAGCTGTCTTCGGTATC
GTCGTATCCCACTACCGAGATATCCGCACCAACGCGCAGCCCGGACTCGGTAATGGCGCGCATTGCGCCC
AGCGCCATCTGATCGTTGGCAACCAGCATCGCAGTGGGAACGATGCCCTCATTCAGCATTTGCATGGTTT
GTTGAAAACCGGACATGGCACTCCAGTCGCCTTCCCGTTCCGCTATCGGCTGAATTTGATTGCGAGTGAG
ATATTTATGCCAGCCAGCCAGACGCAGACGCGCCGAGACAGAACTTAATGGGCCCGCTAACAGCGCGATT
TGCTGGTGACCCAATGCGACCAGATGCTCCACGCCCAGTCGCGTACCGTCTTCATGGGAGAAAATAATAC
TGTTGATGGGTGTCTGGTCAGAGACATCAAGAAATAACGCCGGAACATTAGTGCAGGCAGCTTCCACAGC
AATGGCATCCTGGTCATCCAGCGGATAGTTAATGATCAGCCCACTGACGCGTTGCGCGAGAAGATTGTGC
ACCGCCGCTTTACAGGCTTCGACGCCGCTTCGTTCTACCATCGACACCACCACGCTGGCACCCAGTTGAT
CGGCGCGAGATTTAATCGCCGCGACAATTTGCGACGGCGCGTGCAGGGCCAGACTGGAGGTGGCAACGCC
AATCAGCAACGACTGTTTGCCCGCCAGTTGTTGTGCCACGCGGTTGGGAATGTAATTCAGCTCCGCCATC
GCCGCTTCCACTTTTTCCCGCGTTTTCGCAGAAACGTGGCTGGCCTGGTTCACCACGCGGGAAACGGTCT
GATAAGAGACACCGGCATACTCTGCGACATCGTATAACGTTACTGGTTTCACATTCACCACCCTGAATTG
ACTCTCTTCCGGGCGCTATCATGCCATACCGCGAAAGGTTTTGCGCCATTCGATGGTGTCCGGGATCTCG
ACGCTCTCCCTTATGCGACTCCTGCATTAGGAAGCAGCCCAGTAGTAGGTTGAGGCCGTTGAGCACCGCC
GCCGCAAGGAATGGTGCATGCAAGGAGATGGCGCCCAACAGTCCCCCGGCCACGGGGCCTGCCACCATAC
CCACGCCGAAACAAGCGCTCATGAGCCCGAAGTGGCGAGCCCGATCTTCCCCATCGGTGATGTCGGCGAT
ATAGGCGCCAGCAACCGCACCTGTGGCGCCGGTGATGCCGGCCACGATGCGTCCGGCGT
Features (pLannotate 1.2.2; 19 found; start..end, strand, type, name):
     30..48      +  promoter       T7 promoter: promoter for bacteriophage T7 RNA polymerase
     49..73      +  protein_bind   lac operator: The lac repressor binds to the lac operator to inhibit transcription in E. coli. This inhibition can be relieved by adding lactose or isopropyl-β-D-thiogalactopyranoside (IPTG). lac repressor encoded by lacI
     88..110     +  RBS            RBS: efficient ribosome binding site from bacteriophage T7 gene 10 (Olins and Rangwala, 1989)
    121..960     +  CDS            HLA-B (fragment): HLAB_HUMAN - Also known as HLAB. Experimental evidence at protein level: Swiss-Prot protein existence level 1. Allele B*67:01: Displays peptides sharing a common signature motif, namely a Pro residue at position 2 and Leu anchor residue at the C-terminus. From Homo sapiens (Human).
   1036..1053    +  CDS            9xHis (fragment): 9xHis affinity tag
   1063..1112    +  CDS            SET1 (fragment): solubility-enhancement tag derived from T7 phage gene 10B
   1120..1167    +  terminator     T7 terminator: transcription terminator for bacteriophage T7 RNA polymerase
   1204..1632    +  rep_origin     f1 ori (sequence partly withheld): f1 bacteriophage origin of replication; arrow indicates direction of (+) strand synthesis
   1685..1742    +  promoter       AmpR promoter (fragment): bla
   1751..2566    -  CDS            KanR: aminoglycoside phosphotransferase; aph(3')-Ia; confers resistance to kanamycin in bacteria or G418 (Geneticin®) in eukaryotes
   2688..3276    +  rep_origin     ori: high-copy-number ColE1/pMB1/pBR322/pUC origin of replication
   3462..3601    -  misc_feature   bom: basis of mobility region from pBR322
   3703..3894    -  CDS            rop: Rop protein, which maintains plasmids at low copy number; rop
   3911..4291    +  CDS            YPB1_ECOLX: Protein predicted: Swiss-Prot protein existence level 4. From Escherichia coli.
   4363..4654    -  CDS            TcR (fragment): tetracycline efflux protein; tet; confers resistance to tetracycline
   4669..4690    -  protein_bind   CAP binding site: CAP binding activates transcription in the presence of cAMP. E. coli catabolite activator protein
   4703..5785    -  CDS            lacI: lac repressor; lacI; The lac repressor binds to the lac operator to inhibit transcription in E. coli. This inhibition can be relieved by adding lactose or isopropyl-β-D-thiogalactopyranoside (IPTG).
   5786..5863    -  promoter       lacI promoter: lacI
   5871..8       -  CDS            TcR (fragment) (across the origin): tetracycline efflux protein; tet; confers resistance to tetracycline
