[The description below was written by a language model from this plasmid's Addgene catalogue record and pLannotate feature annotations shown in this document.]
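Description:
pTCF37 HLA-B*35:01 is a bacterial expression plasmid built on the Novagen pET24a+ backbone for producing a soluble form of the human MHC class I heavy chain HLA-B*35:01 in E. coli. It is selected with kanamycin through an aph(3')-Ia KanR gene. It replicates from a ColE1/pMB1-type origin accompanied by the bom region and the rop gene, consistent with the low copy number recorded. An f1 origin is also present. The short TcR and AmpR promoter fragments in the annotation appear to be backbone remnants rather than functional markers.

The expression cassette follows the standard pET arrangement: a T7 promoter followed immediately by a lac operator, the T7 gene 10 ribosome binding site, the insert, and a T7 terminator. A plasmid-borne lacI gene with its own promoter supplies the repressor. Transcription therefore depends on T7 RNA polymerase from a DE3-type host, which the depositor recommends, and is induced with IPTG. The annotated HLA-B coding fragment spans about 840 nt. According to the record, the transmembrane domain has been replaced by an enzymatic biotinylation site, the C-terminal BSP41 tag. This tag is not called as a separate feature in the table and presumably lies just downstream of the HLA-B fragment. A short His-tag fragment is annotated further downstream and probably derives from the vector. The record does not say whether it is in frame with the expressed protein.

The depositor's comments link the protein to visualizing antigen-specific T cells, where site-specific biotinylation allows the MHC protein to be assembled into multimeric staining reagents.
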