Addgene plasmid #180450: pTCF37 HLA-B*35:01
Purpose: E. coli expression of soluble MHC protein
Depositing lab: John Altman. Depositing organization: Emory University.
Backbone
  Vector backbone: pET24a+
  Backbone manufacturer: Novagen
  Vector type: Bacterial Expression
Growth in bacteria
  Bacterial resistance: Kanamycin, 50 μg/mL
  Growth temperature: 37°C
  Growth strain: DH5alpha
  Copy number: Low Copy
Gene/Insert
  Gene/Insert name: HLA-B*35:01
  Species: H. sapiens (human)
  Mutation: Replacement of transmembrane domain with enzymatic biotinylation site
  Tag / fusion protein: BSP41 (C terminal on insert)
  Cloning method: Restriction Enzyme; 5′ cloning site Unknown (unknown if destroyed)
Terms and licenses: Academic/Nonprofit Terms; Industry Terms: Not Available to Industry
Depositor comments: https://www.ebi.ac.uk/ipd/imgt/hla/alleles/allele/?accession=HLA00237 provides allele sequence data. For detailed protocols of expression, purification and use to visualize antigen-specific T cells, please refer to Altman and Davis (2016) Curr. Protoc. Immunol. doi.org/10.1002/cpim.14. We recommend the E. coli BL21(DE3) strain for expression.
How to cite: pTCF37 HLA-B*35:01 was a gift from John Altman (Addgene plasmid # 180450 ; http://n2t.net/addgene:180450 ; RRID:Addgene_180450)
